>Addgene plasmid #34632 | pBAD-mTagBFP2 | addgene full sequence | sequence record 257481 | Addgene NGS Result
ACCCGTTTTTTGGGCTAACAGGAGGAATTAACCATGGGGAGCCACCATCACCATCACCATGGCAGATCTA
TGAGCGAGCTGATTAAGGAGAACATGCACATGAAGCTGTACATGGAGGGCACCGTGGACAACCATCACTT
CAAGTGCACATCCGAGGGCGAAGGCAAGCCCTACGAGGGCACCCAGACCATGAGAATCAAGGTGGTCGAG
GGCGGCCCTCTCCCCTTCGCCTTCGACATCCTGGCTACTAGCTTCCTCTACGGCAGCAAGACCTTCATCA
ACCACACCCAGGGCATCCCCGACTTCTTCAAGCAGTCCTTCCCTGAGGGCTTCACATGGGAGAGAGTCAC
CACATACGAAGACGGGGGCGTGCTGACCGCTACCCAGGACACCAGCCTCCAGGACGGCTGCCTCATCTAC
AACGTCAAGATCAGAGGGGTGAACTTCACATCCAACGGCCCTGTGATGCAGAAGAAAACACTCGGCTGGG
AGGCCTTCACCGAGACGCTGTACCCCGCTGACGGCGGCCTGGAAGGCAGAAACGACATGGCCCTGAAGCT
CGTGGGCGGGAGCCATCTGATCGCAAACGCCAAGACCACATATAGATCCAAGAAACCCGCTAAGAACCTC
AAGATGCCTGGCGTCTACTATGTGGACTACAGACTGGAAAGAATCAAGGAGGCCAACAACGAGACCTACG
TCGAGCAGCACGAGGTGGCAGTGGCCAGATACTGCGACCTCCCTAGCAAACTGGGGCACAAGCTTAATTA
AGAATTCGAAGCTTGGCTGTTTTGGTGGATGAGAGAAGATTTTCAGCCTGATACAGATTAAATCAGAACG
CAGAAGCGGTCTGATAAAACAGAATTTGCCTGGCGGCAGTAGCGCGGTGGTCCCACCTGACCCCATGCCG
AACTCAGAAGTGAAACGCCGTAGCGCCGATGGTAGTGTGGGGTCTCCCCATGCGAGAGTAGGGAACTGCC
AGGCATCAAATAAAACGAAAGGCTCAGTCGAAAGACTGGGCCTTTCGTTTTATCTGTTGTTTGTCGGTGA
ACGCTCTCCTGAGTAGGACAAATCCGCCGGGAGCGGATTTGAACGTTGCGAAGCAACGGCCCGGAGGGTG
GCGGGCAGGACGCCCGCCATAAACTGCCAGGCATCAAATTAAGCAGAAGGCCATCCTGACGGATGGCCTT
TTTGCGTTTCTACAAACTCTTTTGTTTATTTTTCTAAATACATTCAAATATGTATCCGCTCATGAGACAA
TAACCCTGATAAATGCTTCAATAATATTGAAAAAGGAAGAGTATGAGTATTCAACATTTCCGTGTCGCCC
TTATTCCCTTTTTTGCGGCATTTTGCCTTCCTGTTTTTGCTCACCCAGAAACGCTGGTGAAAGTAAAAGA
TGCTGAAGATCAGTTGGGTGCACGAGTGGGTTACATCGAACTGGATCTCAACAGCGGTAAGATCCTTGAG
AGTTTTCGCCCCGAAGAACGTTTTCCAATGATGAGCACTTTTAAAGTTCTGCTATGTGGCGCGGTATTAT
CCCGTGTTGACGCCGGGCAAGAGCAACTCGGTCGCCGCATACACTATTCTCAGAATGACTTGGTTGAGTA
CTCACCAGTCACAGAAAAGCATCTTACGGATGGCATGACAGTAAGAGAATTATGCAGTGCTGCCATAACC
ATGAGTGATAACACTGCGGCCAACTTACTTCTGACAACGATCGGAGGACCGAAGGAGCTAACCGCTTTTT
TGCACAACATGGGGGATCATGTAACTCGCCTTGATCGTTGGGAACCGGAGCTGAATGAAGCCATACCAAA
CGACGAGCGTGACACCACGATGCCTGTAGCAATGGCAACAACGTTGCGCAAACTATTAACTGGCGAACTA
CTTACTCTAGCTTCCCGGCAACAATTAATAGACTGGATGGAGGCGGATAAAGTTGCAGGACCACTTCTGC
GCTCGGCCCTTCCGGCTGGCTGGTTTATTGCTGATAAATCTGGAGCCGGTGAGCGTGGGTCTCGCGGTAT
CATTGCAGCACTGGGGCCAGATGGTAAGCCCTCCCGTATCGTAGTTATCTACACGACGGGGAGTCAGGCA
ACTATGGATGAACGAAATAGACAGATCGCTGAGATAGGTGCCTCACTGATTAAGCATTGGTAACTGTCAG
ACCAAGTTTACTCATATATACTTTAGATTGATTTAAAACTTCATTTTTAATTTAAAAGGATCTAGGTGAA
GATCCTTTTTGATAATCTCATGACCAAAATCCCTTAACGTGAGTTTTCGTTCCACTGAGCGTCAGACCCC
GTAGAAAAGATCAAAGGATCTTCTTGAGATCCTTTTTTTCTGCGCGTAATCTGCTGCTTGCAAACAAAAA
AACCACCGCTACCAGCGGTGGTTTGTTTGCCGGATCAAGAGCTACCAACTCTTTTTCCGAAGGTAACTGG
CTTCAGCAGAGCGCAGATACCAAATACTGTCCTTCTAGTGTAGCCGTAGTTAGGCCACCACTTCAAGAAC
TCTGTAGCACCGCCTACATACCTCGCTCTGCTAATCCTGTTACCAGTGGCTGCTGCCAGTGGCGATAAGT
CGTGTCTTACCGGGTTGGACTCAAGACGATAGTTACCGGATAAGGCGCAGCGGTCGGGCTGAACGGGGGG
TTCGTGCACACAGCCCAGCTTGGAGCGAACGACCTACACCGAACTGAGATACCTACAGCGTGAGCTATGA
GAAAGCGCCACGCTTCCCGAAGGGAGAAAGGCGGACAGGTATCCGGTAAGCGGCAGGGTCGGAACAGGAG
AGCGCACGAGGGAGCTTCCAGGGGGAAACGCCTGGTATCTTTATAGTCCTGTCGGGTTTCGCCACCTCTG
ACTTGAGCGTCGATTTTTGTGATGCTCGTCAGGGGGGCGGAGCCTATGGAAAAACGCCAGCAACGCGGCC
TTTTTACGGTTCCTGGCCTTTTGCTGGCCTTTTGCTCACATGTTCTTTCCTGCGTTATCCCCTGATTCTG
TGGATAACCGTATTACCGCCTTTGAGTGAGCTGATACCGCTCGCCGCAGCCGAACGACCGAGCGCAGCGA
GTCAGTGAGCGAGGAAGCGGAAGAGCGCCTGATGCGGTATTTTCTCCTTACGCATCTGTGCGGTATTTCA
CACCGCATATGGTGCACTCTCAGTACAATCTGCTCTGATGCCGCATAGTTAAGCCAGTATACACTCCGCT
ATCGCTACGTGACTGGGTCATGGCTGCGCCCCGACACCCGCCAACACCCGCTGACGCGCCCTGACGGGCT
TGTCTGCTCCCGGCATCCGCTTACAGACAAGCTGTGACCGTCTCCGGGAGCTGCATGTGTCAGAGGTTTT
CACCGTCATCACCGAAACGCGCGAGGCAGCAGATCAATTCGCGCGCGAAGGCGAAGCGGCATGCATAATG
TGCCTGTCAAATGGACGAAGCAGGGATTCTGCAAACCCTATGCTACTCCGTCAAGCCGTCAATTGTCTGA
TTCGTTACCAATTATGACAACTTGACGGCTACATCATTCACTTTTTCTTCACAACCGGCACGGAACTCGC
TCGGGCTGGCCCCGGTGCATTTTTTAAATACCCGCGAGAAATAGAGTTGATCGTCAAAACCAACATTGCG
ACCGACGGTGGCGATAGGCATCCGGGTGGTGCTCAAAAGCAGCTTCGCCTGGCTGATACGTTGGTCCTCG
CGCCAGCTTAAGACGCTAATCCCTAACTGCTGGCGGAAAAGATGTGACAGACGCGACGGCGACAAGCAAA
CATGCTGTGCGACGCTGGCGATATCAAAATTGCTGTCTGCCAGGTGATCGCTGATGTACTGACAAGCCTC
GCGTACCCGATTATCCATCGGTGGATGGAGCGACTCGTTAATCGCTTCCATGCGCCGCAGTAACAATTGC
TCAAGCAGATTTATCGCCAGCAGCTCCGAATAGCGCCCTTCCCCTTGCCCGGCGTTAATGATTTGCCCAA
ACAGGTCGCTGAAATGCGGCTGGTGCGCTTCATCCGGGCGAAAGAACCCCGTATTGGCAAATATTGACGG
CCAGTTAAGCCATTCATGCCAGTAGGCGCGCGGACGAAAGTAAACCCACTGGTGATACCATTCGCGAGCC
TCCGGATGACGACCGTAGTGATGAATCTCTCCTGGCGGGAACAGCAAAATATCACCCGGTCGGCAAACAA
ATTCTCGTCCCTGATTTTTCACCACCCCCTGACCGCGAATGGTGAGATTGAGAATATAACCTTTCATTCC
CAGCGGTCGGTCGATAAAAAAATCGAGATAACCGTTGGCCTCAATCGGCGTTAAACCCGCCACCAGATGG
GCATTAAACGAGTATCCCGGCAGCAGGGGATCATTTTGCGCTTCAGCCATACTTTTCATACTCCCGCCAT
TCAGAGAAGAAACCAATTGTCCATATTGCATCAGACATTGCCGTCACTGCGTCTTTTACTGGCTCTTCTC
GCTAACCAAACCGGTAACCCCGCTTATTAAAAGCATTCTGTAACAAAGCGGGACCAAAGCCATGACAAAA
ACGCGTAACAAAAGTGTCTATAATCACGGCAGAAAAGTCCACATTGATTATTTGCACGGCGTCACACTTT
GCTATGCCATAGCATTTTTATCCATAAGATTAGCGGATCCTACCTGACGCTTTTTATCGCAACTCTCTAC
TGTTTCTCCAT
Features (pLannotate 1.2.2; 12 found; start..end, strand, type, name):
     43..60      +  CDS            6xHis: 6xHis affinity tag
     70..771     +  CDS            TagBFP: monomeric blue fluorescent protein mammalian codon-optimized
    868..983     +  ncRNA          5S rRNA: Accession: RF00001 - 5S ribosomal RNA
    987..1073    +  terminator     rrnB T1 terminator: Escherichia coli rrnB; transcription terminator T1 from the E. coli rrnB gene
   1165..1192    +  terminator     rrnB T2 terminator: transcription terminator T2 from the E. coli rrnB gene
   1211..1302    +  promoter       AmpR promoter: bla
   1303..2163    +  CDS            AmpR: β-lactamase; bla; confers resistance to ampicillin, carbenicillin, and related antibiotics
   2334..2922    +  rep_origin     ori: high-copy-number ColE1/pMB1/pBR322/pUC origin of replication
   3108..3248    -  misc_feature   bom: basis of mobility region from pBR322
   3350..3390    -  CDS            rop (fragment): Rop protein, which maintains plasmids at low copy number; rop
   3512..4390    -  CDS            araC: L-arabinose regulatory protein; araC
   4417..4701    +  promoter       araBAD promoter: araBAD; promoter of the L-arabinose operon of E. coli; the araC regulatory gene is transcribed in the opposite direction (Guzman et al., 1995)
