[The description below was written by a language model from this plasmid's Addgene catalogue record and pLannotate feature annotations shown in this document.]
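Description:
pBAD-mTagBFP2 is a bacterial expression plasmid of about 4.7 kb, built on the pBAD backbone, that places the monomeric blue fluorescent protein mTagBFP2 under arabinose-inducible control in E. coli. It replicates from a ColE1/pBR322-family origin accompanied by the pBR322 bom (basis of mobility) region. Only a short fragment of rop is annotated. The catalogue lists the plasmid as low copy, whereas the automated annotation applies a generic high-copy label to this origin family. Selection is by ampicillin, through the bla β-lactamase gene driven by its own promoter.

The expression cassette consists of the araBAD promoter with the divergently transcribed araC regulator gene. AraC represses the promoter in the absence of L-arabinose and activates it when the sugar is present, giving tight, titratable induction. Because the sequence record is circular, the promoter annotated at its end reads directly into the coding region at its start. That region begins with a 6xHis affinity tag immediately upstream of the fluorescent protein sequence, consistent with an N-terminal His tag for metal-affinity purification. The annotation tool labels the fluorescent protein as TagBFP and notes mammalian codon optimisation. According to the catalogue, the 738 bp insert, cloned between BglII and EcoRI sites that remain intact, is mTagBFP2, which carries I174A relative to mTagBFP for enhanced photostability and chromophore chemical stability. Transcription ends in an rrnB-derived segment that includes a 5S rRNA sequence and the T1 and T2 terminators.

The design suits inducible production and purification of recombinant mTagBFP2 from bacteria, for example for biochemical or spectroscopic characterisation, and the plasmid can also serve as a source of the coding sequence for subcloning.
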