Addgene plasmid #34632: pBAD-mTagBFP2
Depositing lab: Vladislav Verkhusha. Depositing organization: Albert Einstein College of Medicine. Publication: An enhanced monomeric blue fluorescent protein with the high chemical stability of the chromophore. Subach OM, Cranfill PJ, Davidson MW, Verkhusha VV. PLoS One. 2011;6(12):e28674. Epub 2011 Dec 8. 10.1371/journal.pone.0028674 PubMed 22174863.
Backbone
  Vector backbone: pBAD
  Vector type: Bacterial Expression
Growth in bacteria
  Bacterial resistance: Ampicillin, 100 μg/mL
  Growth temperature: 37°C
  Growth strain: DH5alpha
  Copy number: Low Copy
Gene/Insert
  Gene/Insert name: mTagBFP2
  Insert size (bp): 738
  Mutation: I174A compared to mTagBFP (enhanced photostability and chromophore chemical stability)
  Cloning method: Restriction Enzyme; 5′ cloning site BglII (not destroyed); 3′ cloning site EcoRI (not destroyed)
  Sequencing primers: 5′ 5' atgccatagcatttttatcc 3'; 3′ 5' GAT TTA ATC TGT ATC AGG CTG 3'
Terms and licenses: Academic/Nonprofit Terms; Industry Terms: Not Available to Industry
How to cite: pBAD-mTagBFP2 was a gift from Vladislav Verkhusha (Addgene plasmid # 34632 ; http://n2t.net/addgene:34632 ; RRID:Addgene_34632)
