>Addgene plasmid #34632 | pBAD-mTagBFP2 | addgene partial sequence | sequence record 42573 | pBAD-fwd
CGCTTTTTATCGCAACTCTCTACTGTTTCTCCATACCCGTTTTTTGGGCTAACAGGAGGAATTAACCATG
GGGAGCCACCATCACCATCACCATGGCAGATCTATGAGCGAGCTGATTAAGGAGAACATGCACATGAAGC
TGTACATGGAGGGCACCGTGGACAACCATCACTTCAAGTGCACATCCGAGGGCGAAGGCAAGCCCTACGA
GGGCACCCAGACCATGAGAATCAAGGTGGTCGAGGGCGGCCCTCTCCCCTTCGCCTTCGACATCCTGGCT
ACTAGCTTCCTCTACGGCAGCAAGACCTTCATCAACCACACCCAGGGCATCCCCGACTTCTTCAAGCAGT
CCTTCCCTGAGGGCTTCACATGGGAGAGAGTCACCACATACGAAGACGGGGGCGTGCTGACCGCTACCCA
GGACACCAGCCTCCAGGACGGCTGCCTCATCTACAACGTCAAGATCAGAGGGGTGAACTTCACATCCAAC
GGCCCTGTGATGCAGAAGAAAACACTCGGCTGGGAGGCCTTCACCGAGACGCTGTACCCCGCTGACGGCG
GCCTGGAAGGCAGAAACGACATGGCCCTGAAGCTCGTGGGCGGGAGCCATCTGATCGCAAACGCCAAGAC
CACATATAGATCCAAGAAACCCGCTAAGAACCTCAAGATGCCTGGCGTCTACTATGTGGACTACAGACTG
GAAAGAATCAAGGAGGCCAACAACGAGACCTACGTCGAGCAGCACGAGGTGGCAGTGGCCAGATACTGCG
ACCTCCCTAGCAAACTGGGGCACAAGCTTAATTAAGAATTCGAAGCTTGGCTGTTTTGGTGGATGAGAGA
AGATTTTCAGCCTGATACAGATTAAATCAGAACGCAGAAGCGGTCTGATAAAACAGAATTTGCCTGGCGG
CAGTA
