>Addgene plasmid #34632 | pBAD-mTagBFP2 | addgene partial sequence | sequence record 96927 | pCR8_F1 5'-ttgatgcctggcagttccct-3'
TACCATCGGCGCTACGGCGTTTCACTTCTGAGTTCGGCATGGGGTCAGGTGGGACCACCGCGCTACTGCC
GCCAGGCAAATTCTGTTTTATCAGACCGCTTCTGCGTTCTGATTTAATCTGTATCAGGCTGAAAATCTTC
TCTCATCCACCAAAACAGCCAAGCTTCGAATTCTTAATTAAGCTTGTGCCCCAGTTTGCTAGGGAGGTCG
CAGTATCTGGCCACTGCCACCTCGTGCTGCTCGACGTAGGTCTCGTTGTTGGCCTCCTTGATTCTTTCCA
GTCTGTAGTCCACATAGTAGACGCCAGGCATCTTGAGGTTCTTAGCGGGTTTCTTGGATCTATATGTGGT
CTTGGCGTTTGCGATCAGATGGCTCCCGCCCACGAGCTTCAGGGCCATGTCGTTTCTGCCTTCCAGGCCG
CCGTCAGCGGGGTACAGCGTCTCGGTGAAGGCCTCCCAGCCGAGTGTTTTCTTCTGCATCACAGGGCCGT
TGGATGTGAAGTTCACCCCTCTGATCTTGACGTTGTAGATGAGGCAGCCGTCCTGGAGGCTGGTGTCCTG
GGTAGCGGTCAGCACGCCCCCGTCTTCGTATGTGGTGACTCTCTCCCATGTGAAGCCCTCAGGGAAGGAC
TGCTTGAAGAAGTCGGGGATGCCCTGGGTGTGGTTGATGAAGGTCTTGCTGCCGTAGAGGAAGCTAGTAG
CCAGGATGTCGAAGGCGAAGGGGAGAGGGCCGCCCTCGACCACCTTGATTCTCATGGTCTGGGTGCCCTC
GTAGGGCTTGCCTTCGCCCTCGGATGTGCACTTGAAGTGATGGTTGTCCACGGTGCCCTCCATGTACAGC
TTCATGTGCATGTTCTCCTTAATCAGCTCGCTCATAGATCTGCCATGGTGATGGTGATGGTGGCTCCCCA
TGGTTAATTCCTCCTGTTAG
