>Addgene plasmid #34632 | pBAD-mTagBFP2 | addgene partial sequence | sequence record 96928 | pBAD-F 5'-ATGCCATAGCATTTTTATCC-3'
CTCTCTACTGTTTCTCCATACCCGTTTTTTGGGCTAACAGGAGGAATTAACCATGGGGAGCCACCATCAC
CATCACCATGGCAGATCTATGAGCGAGCTGATTAAGGAGAACATGCACATGAAGCTGTACATGGAGGGCA
CCGTGGACAACCATCACTTCAAGTGCACATCCGAGGGCGAAGGCAAGCCCTACGAGGGCACCCAGACCAT
GAGAATCAAGGTGGTCGAGGGCGGCCCTCTCCCCTTCGCCTTCGACATCCTGGCTACTAGCTTCCTCTAC
GGCAGCAAGACCTTCATCAACCACACCCAGGGCATCCCCGACTTCTTCAAGCAGTCCTTCCCTGAGGGCT
TCACATGGGAGAGAGTCACCACATACGAAGACGGGGGCGTGCTGACCGCTACCCAGGACACCAGCCTCCA
GGACGGCTGCCTCATCTACAACGTCAAGATCAGAGGGGTGAACTTCACATCCAACGGCCCTGTGATGCAG
AAGAAAACACTCGGCTGGGAGGCCTTCACCGAGACGCTGTACCCCGCTGACGGCGGCCTGGAAGGCAGAA
ACGACATGGCCCTGAAGCTCGTGGGCGGGAGCCATCTGATCGCAAACGCCAAGACCACATATAGATCCAA
GAAACCCGCTAAGAACCTCAAGATGCCTGGCGTCTACTATGTGGACTACAGACTGGAAAGAATCAAGGAG
GCCA
