>Addgene plasmid #34632 | pBAD-mTagBFP2 | addgene partial sequence | sequence record 96929 | pGEX3 5'-CCGGGAGCTGCATGTGTCAGAGG-3'
CGCGCGAGGCAGCAGATCAATTCGCGCGCGAAGGCGAAGCGGCATGCATAATGTGCCTGTCAAATGGACG
AAGCAGGGATTCTGCAAACCCTATGCTACTCCGTCAAGCCGTCAATTGTCTGATTCGTTACCAATTATGA
CAACTTGACGGCTACATCATTCACTTTTTCTTCACAACCGGCACGGAACTCGCTCGGGCTGGCCCCGGTG
CATTTTTTAAATACCCGCGAGAAATAGAGTTGATCGTCAAAACCAACATTGCGACCGACGGTGGCGATAG
GCATCCGGGTGGTGCTCAAAAGCAGCTTCGCCTGGCTGATACGTTGGTCCTCGCGCCAGCTTAAGACGCT
AATCCCTAACTGCTGGCGGAAAAGATGTGACAGACGCGACGGCGACAAGCAAACATGCTGTGCGACGCTG
GCGATATCAAAATTGCTGTCTGCCAGGTGATCGCTGATGTACTGACAAGCCTCGCGTACCCGATTATCCA
TCGGTGGATGGAGCGACTCGTTAATCGCTTCCATGCGCCGCAGTAACAATTGCTCAAGCAGATTTATCGC
CAGCAGCTCCGAATAGCGCCCTTCCCCTTGCCCGGCGTTAATGATTTGCCCAAACAGGTCGCTGAAATGC
GGCTGGTGCGCTTCATCCGGGCGAAAGAACCCCGTATTGGCAAATATTGACGGCCAGTTAAGCCATTCAT
GCCAGTAGGCGCGCGGACGAAAGTAAACCCACTGGTGATACCATTCGCGAGCCTCCGGATGACGACCGTA
GTGATGAATCTCTCCTGGCGGGAACAGC
